Addgene plasmid #218952: proinsulin-EYFP
Purpose: Expresses proinsulin fused to EYFP in bacteria
Depositing lab: Benjamin Glick. Depositing organization: University of Chicago.
Backbone
  Vector backbone: pQ60NA
  Vector type: Bacterial Expression
Growth in bacteria
  Bacterial resistance: Ampicillin, 100 μg/mL
  Growth temperature: 37°C
  Growth strain: XL1 Blue
  Copy number: Unknown
Gene/Insert
  Gene/Insert name: proinsulin-EYFP
  Promoter: T5
  Tag / fusion protein: proinsulin
  Cloning method: Restriction Enzyme; 5′ cloning site NcoI (unknown if destroyed); 3′ cloning site NotI (unknown if destroyed)
  Sequencing primers: 5′ AATAGATTCAATTGTGAGCGGATAACAATTTCA
Terms and licenses: Academic/Nonprofit Terms; Industry Terms: Not Available to Industry
How to cite: proinsulin-EYFP was a gift from Benjamin Glick (Addgene plasmid # 218952 ; http://n2t.net/addgene:218952 ; RRID:Addgene_218952)
