[The description below was written by a language model from this plasmid's Addgene catalogue record and pLannotate feature annotations shown in this document.]
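Description:
proinsulin-EYFP is a 4,379 nt bacterial expression plasmid built on the pQ60NA backbone for producing a proinsulin–EYFP fusion protein in E. coli. It replicates from a ColE1/pMB1-type origin and is selected with ampicillin through a β-lactamase gene driven by its own bla promoter. The catalogue lists copy number as unknown. The annotation also finds a pBR322 bom region, a short rop fragment, and a partial cat promoter and chloramphenicol acetyltransferase sequence. Because the latter are annotated only as fragments and chloramphenicol is not listed as a selection, they are best regarded as backbone remnants rather than a working marker.

The expression cassette begins with a bacteriophage T5 promoter, which is recognised by the host E. coli RNA polymerase and carries an embedded lac operator. A second lac operator lies just downstream. Transcription is therefore repressed by LacI and can be induced with IPTG or lactose in strains that supply the repressor, as no lacI gene is annotated on the plasmid. The open reading frame, cloned between NcoI and NotI sites, places an insulin-precursor coding segment at the N-terminus, followed almost immediately by mammalian codon-optimized EYFP. The annotation software's best match for the insulin segment was a horse insulin entry, but the catalogue does not state the species of origin, so this should not be read as a firm assignment. The lambda t0 terminator follows the fusion, and an rrnB T1 terminator lies further downstream.

The stated purpose is simply bacterial expression of proinsulin fused to EYFP. The record does not describe any downstream application.
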