Features (pLannotate 1.2.2; 13 found; start..end, strand, type, name):
     10..54      +  promoter       T5 promoter: bacteriophage T5 promoter for E. coli RNA polymerase, with embedded lac operator
     62..78      +  protein_bind   lac operator: The lac repressor binds to the lac operator to inhibit transcription in E. coli. This inhibition can be relieved by adding lactose or isopropyl-β-D-thiogalactopyranoside (IPTG). lac repressor encoded by lacI
    118..372     +  CDS            INS: INS_HORSE - Experimental evidence at protein level: Swiss-Prot protein existence level 1. Insulin decreases blood glucose concentration. It increases cell permeability to monosaccharides, amino acids and fatty acids. It accelerates glycolysis, the pentose phosphate cycle, and glycogen synthesis in liver. From Equus caballus (Horse).
    376..1095    +  CDS            EYFP: enhanced YFP mammalian codon-optimized
   1126..1220    +  terminator     lambda t0 terminator: transcription terminator from phage lambda
   1235..1263    +  promoter       cat promoter (fragment): promoter of the E. coli cat gene encoding chloramphenicol acetyltransferase
   1264..1927    +  CDS            CmR (fragment): chloramphenicol acetyltransferase; cat; confers resistance to chloramphenicol
   1992..2078    +  terminator     rrnB T1 terminator: Escherichia coli rrnB; transcription terminator T1 from the E. coli rrnB gene
   2090..2131    +  CDS            rop (fragment): Rop protein, which maintains plasmids at low copy number; rop
   2233..2373    +  misc_feature   bom: basis of mobility region from pBR322
   2559..3147    -  rep_origin     ori: high-copy-number ColE1/pMB1/pBR322/pUC origin of replication
   3318..4178    -  CDS            AmpR: β-lactamase; bla; confers resistance to ampicillin, carbenicillin, and related antibiotics
   4179..4283    -  promoter       AmpR promoter: bla
>Addgene plasmid #218952 | proinsulin-EYFP | addgene full sequence | sequence record 446160 | Addgene NGS Result
CTCGAGAAATCATAAAAAATTTATTTGCTTTGTGAGCGGATAACAATTATAATAGATTCAATTGTGAGCG
GATAACAATTTCACACAGAATTCATTAAAGAGGAGAAATTAACCATGTTTGTGAACCAACACCTGTGCGG
CTCACACCTGGTGGAAGCTCTCTACCTAGTGTGCGGGGAACGAGGCTTCTTCTACACACCCAAGACCCGC
CGGGAGGCAGAGGACCTGCAGGTGGGGCAGGTGGAGCTGGGCGGGGGCCCTGGTGCAGGCAGCCTGCAGC
CCTTGGCCCTGGAGGGGTCCCTGCAGAAGCGTGGCATTGTGGAACAATGCTGTACCAGCATCTGCTCCCT
CTACCAGCTGGAGAACTACTGCACCATGGTGAGCAAGGGCGAGGAGCTGTTCACCGGGGTGGTGCCCATC
CTGGTCGAGCTGGACGGCGACGTAAACGGCCACAAGTTCAGCGTGTCCGGCGAGGGCGAGGGCGATGCCA
CCTACGGCAAGCTGACCCTGAAGTTCATCTGCACCACCGGCAAGCTGCCCGTGCCCTGGCCCACCCTCGT
GACCACCTTCGGCTACGGCCTGCAGTGCTTCGCCCGCTACCCCGACCACATGAAGCAGCACGACTTCTTC
AAGTCCGCCATGCCCGAAGGCTACGTCCAGGAGCGCACCATCTTCTTCAAGGACGACGGCAACTACAAGA
CCCGCGCCGAGGTGAAGTTCGAGGGCGACACCCTGGTGAACCGCATCGAGCTGAAGGGCATCGACTTCAA
GGAGGACGGCAACATCCTGGGGCACAAGCTGGAGTACAACTACAACAGCCACAACGTCTATATCATGGCC
GACAAGCAGAAGAACGGCATCAAGGTGAACTTCAAGATCCGCCACAACATCGAGGACGGCAGCGTGCAGC
TCGCCGACCACTACCAGCAGAACACCCCCATCGGCGACGGCCCCGTGCTGCTGCCCGACAACCACTACCT
GAGCTACCAGTCCGCCCTGAGCAAAGACCCCAACGAGAAGCGCGATCACATGGTCCTGCTGGAGTTCGTG
ACCGCCGCCGGGATCACTCTCGGCATGGACGAGCTGTACAAGTAAAGCGGCCGCAAGCTTAATTAGCTGA
GCTTGGACTCCTGTTGATAGATCCAGTAATGACCTCAGAACTCCATCTGGATTTGTTCAGAACGCTCGGT
TGCCGCCGGGCGTTTTTTATTGGTGAGAATCCAAGCTAGCTTGGCGAGATTTTCAGGAGCTAAGGAAGCT
AAAATGGAGAAAAAAATCACTGGATATACCACCGTTGATATATCCCAATGGCATCGTAAAGAACATTTTG
AGGCATTTCAGTCAGTTGCTCAATGTACCTATAACCAGACCGTTCAGCTGGATATTACGGCCTTTTTAAA
GACCGTAAAGAAAAATAAGCACAAGTTTTATCCGGCCTTTATTCACATTCTTGCCCGCCTGATGAATGCT
CATCCGGAATTTCGTATGGCAATGAAAGACGGTGAGCTGGTGATATGGGATAGTGTTCACCCTTGTTACA
CCGTTTTCCATGAGCAAACTGAAACGTTTTCATCGCTCTGGAGTGAATACCACGACGATTTCCGGCAGTT
TCTACACATATATTCGCAAGATGTGGCGTGTTACGGTGAAAACCTGGCCTATTTCCCTAAAGGGTTTATT
GAGAATATGTTTTTCGTCTCAGCCAATCCCTGGGTGAGTTTCACCAGTTTTGATTTAAACGTGGCCAATA
TGGACAACTTCTTCGCCCCCGTTTTCACCATGCATGGGCAAATATTATACGCAAGGCGACAAGGTGCTGA
TGCCGCTGGCGATTCAGGTTCATCATGCCGTTTGTGATGGCTTCCATGTCGGCAGAATGCTTAATGAATT
ACAACAGTACTGCGATGAGTGGCAGGGCGGGGCGTAATTTTTTTAAGGCAGTTATTGGTGCCCTTAAACG
CCTGGGGTAATGACTCTCTAGCTTGAGGCATCAAATAAAACGAAAGGCTCAGTCGAAAGACTGGGCCTTT
CGTTTTATCTGTTGTTTGTCGGTGAACGCTCTCCTGAGTAGGACAAATCCGCCCTCTAGAGCTGCCTCGC
GCGTTTCGGTGATGACGGTGAAAACCTCTGACACATGCAGCTCCCGGAGACGGTCACAGCTTGTCTGTAA
GCGGATGCCGGGAGCAGACAAGCCCGTCAGGGCGCGTCAGCGGGTGTTGGCGGGTGTCGGGGCGCAGCCA
TGACCCAGTCACGTAGCGATAGCGGAGTGTATACTGGCTTAACTATGCGGCATCAGAGCAGATTGTACTG
AGAGTGCACCATATGCGGTGTGAAATACCGCACAGATGCGTAAGGAGAAAATACCGCATCAGGCGCTCTT
CCGCTTCCTCGCTCACTGACTCGCTGCGCTCGGTCGTTCGGCTGCGGCGAGCGGTATCAGCTCACTCAAA
GGCGGTAATACGGTTATCCACAGAATCAGGGGATAACGCAGGAAAGAACATGTGAGCAAAAGGCCAGCAA
AAGGCCAGGAACCGTAAAAAGGCCGCGTTGCTGGCGTTTTTCCATAGGCTCCGCCCCCCTGACGAGCATC
ACAAAAATCGACGCTCAAGTCAGAGGTGGCGAAACCCGACAGGACTATAAAGATACCAGGCGTTTCCCCC
TGGAAGCTCCCTCGTGCGCTCTCCTGTTCCGACCCTGCCGCTTACCGGATACCTGTCCGCCTTTCTCCCT
TCGGGAAGCGTGGCGCTTTCTCATAGCTCACGCTGTAGGTATCTCAGTTCGGTGTAGGTCGTTCGCTCCA
AGCTGGGCTGTGTGCACGAACCCCCCGTTCAGCCCGACCGCTGCGCCTTATCCGGTAACTATCGTCTTGA
GTCCAACCCGGTAAGACACGACTTATCGCCACTGGCAGCAGCCACTGGTAACAGGATTAGCAGAGCGAGG
TATGTAGGCGGTGCTACAGAGTTCTTGAAGTGGTGGCCTAACTACGGCTACACTAGAAGGACAGTATTTG
GTATCTGCGCTCTGCTGAAGCCAGTTACCTTCGGAAAAAGAGTTGGTAGCTCTTGATCCGGCAAACAAAC
CACCGCTGGTAGCGGTGGTTTTTTTGTTTGCAAGCAGCAGATTACGCGCAGAAAAAAAGGATCTCAAGAA
GATCCTTTGATCTTTTCTACGGGGTCTGACGCTCAGTGGAACGAAAACTCACGTTAAGGGATTTTGGTCA
TGAGATTATCAAAAAGGATCTTCACCTAGATCCTTTTAAATTAAAAATGAAGTTTTAAATCAATCTAAAG
TATATATGAGTAAACTTGGTCTGACAGTTACCAATGCTTAATCAGTGAGGCACCTATCTCAGCGATCTGT
CTATTTCGTTCATCCATAGTTGCCTGACTCCCCGTCGTGTAGATAACTACGATACGGGAGGGCTTACCAT
CTGGCCCCAGTGCTGCAATGATACCGCGAGACCCACGCTCACCGGCTCCAGATTTATCAGCAATAAACCA
GCCAGCCGGAAGGGCCGAGCGCAGAAGTGGTCCTGCAACTTTATCCGCCTCCATCCAGTCTATTAATTGT
TGCCGGGAAGCTAGAGTAAGTAGTTCGCCAGTTAATAGTTTGCGCAACGTTGTTGCCATTGCTACAGGCA
TCGTGGTGTCACGCTCGTCGTTTGGTATGGCTTCATTCAGCTCCGGTTCCCAACGATCAAGGCGAGTTAC
ATGATCCCCCATGTTGTGCAAAAAAGCGGTTAGCTCCTTCGGTCCTCCGATCGTTGTCAGAAGTAAGTTG
GCCGCAGTGTTATCACTCATGGTTATGGCAGCACTGCATAATTCTCTTACTGTCATGCCATCCGTAAGAT
GCTTTTCTGTGACTGGTGAGTACTCAACCAAGTCATTCTGAGAATAGTGTATGCGGCGACCGAGTTGCTC
TTGCCCGGCGTCAATACGGGATAATACCGCGCCACATAGCAGAACTTTAAAAGTGCTCATCATTGGAAAA
CGTTCTTCGGGGCGAAAACTCTCAAGGATCTTACCGCTGTTGAGATCCAGTTCGATGTAACCCACTCGTG
CACCCAACTGATCTTCAGCATCTTTTACTTTCACCAGCGTTTCTGGGTGAGCAAAAACAGGAAGGCAAAA
TGCCGCAAAAAAGGGAATAAGGGCGACACGGAAATGTTGAATACTCATACTCTTCCTTTTTCAATATTAT
TGAAGCATTTATCAGGGTTATTGTCTCATGAGCGGATACATATTTGAATGTATTTAGAAAAATAAACAAA
TAGGGGTTCCGCGCACATTTCCCCGAAAAGTGCCACCTGCTAAGAAACCATTATTATCATGACATTAACC
TATAAAAATAGGCGTATCACGAGGCCCTTTCGTCTTCAC
